Addgene plasmid #11921: pBS592 promoterless EGFPcre
Depositing lab: Brian Sauer. Depositing organization: National Institute of Diabetes & Digestive & Kidney Diseases (NIDDK). Publication: GFPcre fusion vectors with enhanced expression. Le Y, Miller JL, Sauer B. Anal Biochem. 1999 Jun 1. 270(2):334-6. 10.1006/abio.1999.4110 PubMed 10334853.
Backbone
  Vector backbone: na
  Backbone size w/o insert (bp): 3200
  Vector type: Mammalian Expression, Cre/Lox
Growth in bacteria
  Bacterial resistance: Ampicillin, 100 μg/mL
  Growth temperature: 37°C
  Growth strain: DH5alpha
  Copy number: High Copy
Gene/Insert
  Gene/Insert name: EGFP-cre (alt name: cre)
  Species: bacteriophage P1
  Insert size (bp): 1800
  Entrez Gene: cre (a.k.a. P1_gp003)
  Cloning method: Restriction Enzyme
  Sequencing primers: 5′ na
Terms and licenses: Academic/Nonprofit Terms; Industry Terms: Not Available to Industry
Depositor comments: pBS592 carries the EGFPcre fusion gene in a promoterless vector with several available restriction sites. The GFP moiety of the fusion gene carries the S65T mutation for enhanced fluorescence and is codon-optimised for higher level expression. Two related constructs are the pBS597 with a tet-controlled promoter and the vector pBS598 having constitutive high level expression.
How to cite: pBS592 promoterless EGFPcre was a gift from Brian Sauer (Addgene plasmid # 11921)
