[The description below was written by a language model from this plasmid's Addgene catalogue record.]
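Description:
pBS592 promoterless EGFPcre is a high-copy, ampicillin-selected bacterial plasmid classed as a mammalian expression and Cre/lox vector. It carries a fusion gene encoding enhanced green fluorescent protein joined to Cre recombinase. The record does not name the backbone, giving only an approximate size of 3.2 kb without the insert. It also lists no origin of replication, polyadenylation signal or mammalian selection marker, and no feature table is available to fill in these details.

The insert is about 1.8 kb and consists of the EGFP-cre fusion, with the cre portion derived from bacteriophage P1. According to the depositor's notes, the GFP moiety carries the S65T mutation for brighter fluorescence and is codon-optimised for higher expression. Cre catalyses site-specific recombination between loxP sites, so fusing it to a fluorescent protein allows cells that produce the recombinase to be identified directly by fluorescence.

The defining feature of this construct is that no promoter sits upstream of the fusion gene. Instead, several restriction sites are available, so the plasmid serves as a cloning platform into which a user can place a promoter of choice, for example a tissue-specific or regulated one, to drive EGFPcre expression. The depositor mentions two sibling constructs built around the same fusion, one with a tetracycline-controlled promoter and one with a promoter giving constitutive high-level expression. The promoterless version is thus the general-purpose starting point of the series.
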