>Addgene plasmid #11921 | pBS592 promoterless EGFPcre | addgene partial sequence | sequence record 18811 | EGFP-N 5'-CGTCGCCGTCCAGCTCGACCAG-3'
TGGTGGCGACCGGTGCAGATTCTAGACTCGAGAAGCTTCTCGAGTCGAGATCTAGCACGGGTCGCCACTA
TGCCTGATCCTGGCAATTTCCGCTATACGTAACAGGGTGTTATAAGCAATCCCCAGAAATGCCAGATTAC
GTATATCCTGGCAGCGATCGCTATTTTCCATGAGTGAACGAACCTGGTCGAAATCAGTGCGTTCGAACGC
TAGAGCCTGTTTTGCACGTTCACCGGCATCAACGTTTTCTTTTCGGATCCGCCGCATAACCAGTGAAACA
GCATTGCTGTCACTTGGTCGTGGCAGCCCGGACCGACGATGAAGCATGTTTAGCTGGCCCAAATGTTGCT
GGATAGTTTTTACTGCCAGACCGCGCGCCTGAAGATATAGAAGATAATCGCGAACATCTTCAGGTTCTGC
GGGAAACCATTTCCGGTTATTCAACTTGCACCATGCCGCCCACGACCGGCAAACGGACAGAAGCATTTTC
CAGGTATGCTCAGAAAACGCCTGGCGATCCCTGAACATGTCCATCAGGTTCTTGCGAACCTCATCACTCG
TTGCATCGACCGGTAATGCAGGCAAATTTTGGTGTACGGTCAGTAAATTGGCCATGGAGTCAGACTCTGA
GCCAGAGCCTGAGCTTTCTCCGTCGAGAGCTGTACCGGACTTGTACAGCTCGTCCAT
